Addgene plasmid #210799: pkk223_RbMutY_F298A_T299A_H300A
Purpose: pkk223 with Rhodobacteraceae MutY containing F298A, S299A, and H300A mutations to reduce recognition of OG:A
Depositing lab: Martin Horvath. Depositing organization: University of Utah. Publication: Metagenome mining and functional analysis reveal oxidized guanine DNA repair at the Lost City Hydrothermal Field. Utzman PH, Mays VP, Miller BC, Fairbanks MC, Brazelton WJ, Horvath MP. PLoS One. 2024 May 8;19(5):e0284642. doi: 10.1371/journal.pone.0284642. eCollection 2024. PubMed 38718041.
Backbone
  Vector backbone: pkk223
  Vector type: Bacterial Expression
Growth in bacteria
  Bacterial resistance: Ampicillin, 100 μg/mL
  Growth temperature: 37°C
  Growth strain: DH5alpha
  Copy number: Unknown
Gene/Insert
  Gene/Insert name: MutY (adenine glycosylase)
  Species: Rhodobacteraceae (family)
  Mutation: F298A_T299A_H300A
  Cloning method: Ligation Independent Cloning
  Sequencing primers: 5′ gttttttgcgccgacatcataacggttc; 3′ gcttctgcgttctgatttaatctgtatcaggctg
Terms and licenses: Academic/Nonprofit Terms; Industry Terms: Not Available to Industry
Depositor comments: Please visit https://www.biorxiv.org/content/10.1101/2023.04.05.535768v1 for bioRxiv preprint.
How to cite: pkk223_RbMutY_F298A_T299A_H300A was a gift from Martin Horvath (Addgene plasmid # 210799 ; http://n2t.net/addgene:210799 ; RRID:Addgene_210799)
