[The description below was written by a language model from this plasmid's Addgene catalogue record and pLannotate feature annotations shown in this document.]
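Description:
pkk223_RbMutY_F298A_T299A_H300A is a bacterial expression plasmid of 5,635 nt built on the pkk223 backbone. It carries a mutant form of the adenine glycosylase MutY from a member of the Rhodobacteraceae family. The plasmid replicates in E. coli from a ColE1/pMB1-type origin and retains the pBR322-derived bom (basis of mobility) region and the rop gene, which normally moderates copy number; the catalogue lists copy number as unknown. Selection is by ampicillin through the β-lactamase gene and its own promoter. Only a fragment of the tetracycline resistance gene is annotated, so this is probably a non-functional backbone remnant.

Expression is driven by the tac promoter, a strong trp/lac UV5 hybrid. It is followed by a lac operator, so transcription is repressed by lac repressor and can be induced with IPTG. No lacI gene is annotated on the plasmid, so repressor would have to come from the host. The feature table does not annotate the MutY coding sequence itself. On the circular map, the unannotated stretch runs from the operator to the 5S rRNA segment and the rrnB T1 and T2 terminators, which is where the insert, introduced by ligation-independent cloning, would be expected.

The insert carries three consecutive alanine substitutions at positions 298 to 300, intended to reduce recognition of OG:A (oxidized guanine paired with adenine) lesions. The record is inconsistent about residue 299: the name and mutation field give T299A, while the purpose statement gives S299A. The construct appears to serve as a recognition-deficient comparison in functional analysis of MutY enzymes identified by metagenome mining.
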