Features (pLannotate 1.2.2; 13 found; start..end, strand, type, name):
   1168..1283    +  ncRNA          5S rRNA: Accession: RF00001 - 5S ribosomal RNA
   1287..1373    +  terminator     rrnB T1 terminator: Escherichia coli rrnB; transcription terminator T1 from the E. coli rrnB gene
   1465..1492    +  terminator     rrnB T2 terminator: transcription terminator T2 from the E. coli rrnB gene
   1511..1602    +  promoter       AmpR promoter: bla
   1603..2463    +  CDS            AmpR: β-lactamase; bla; confers resistance to ampicillin, carbenicillin, and related antibiotics
   2634..3222    +  rep_origin     ori: high-copy-number ColE1/pMB1/pBR322/pUC origin of replication
   3408..3548    -  misc_feature   bom: basis of mobility region from pBR322
   3650..3841    -  CDS            rop: Rop protein, which maintains plasmids at low copy number; rop
   3858..4238    +  CDS            YPB1_ECOLX: Protein predicted: Swiss-Prot protein existence level 4. From Escherichia coli.
   4480..5381    -  CDS            TcR (fragment): tetracycline efflux protein; tet; confers resistance to tetracycline
   5388..5489    -  CDS            yciV (fragment): RNAAM_ECOLI - Also known as trpH From Escherichia coli (strain K12).
   5565..5593    +  promoter       tac promoter: strong E. coli promoter; hybrid between the trp and lac UV5 promoters
   5601..5617    +  protein_bind   lac operator: The lac repressor binds to the lac operator to inhibit transcription in E. coli. This inhibition can be relieved by adding lactose or isopropyl-β-D-thiogalactopyranoside (IPTG). lac repressor encoded by lacI
>Addgene plasmid #210799 | pkk223_RbMutY_F298A_T299A_H300A | addgene full sequence | sequence record 420129 | Addgene NGS Result
ATTCGGTGACCATGCGTGACGAAGATCTTTCTCGCGCACTGCTTGATTGGTACGACGGCCATGCAAGAGC
GATGCCGTGGCGTGTTGGACCCAGCGATCGTCGTGGGGGGATCCGTCCCGACGCTTACGCTGTATGGCTT
AGTGAAGTAATGTTGCAGCAAACGACAGTTGCTGCTGTGCGCGACTACTTCCGCCGTTTTACTACGCGTT
GGCCTACCGTAGCCGATCTTGCAGCGGCTGAAGATGCTGATGTAATGGGGGAGTGGGCGGGACTGGGGTA
TTACGCACGCGCGCGTAACTTACTGAAATGCGCACGTGTTGTTGTGGCTGAACACGGAGGGCACTTCCCG
GATACTCGCGACGGATTACTGAAATTACCAGGGATTGGACCTTACACAGCGGCCGCGATTGCAGCTATTG
CATTTGATGAGCCCGCGGTCGTAGTCGACGGAAATGTTGAGCGCGTAATGGCGCGTCTGTTTCAAATTGA
AACGCCATTGCCTGGTGCAAAGCCTGAATTAACGGAACTGGCTGGCCGCTTGACTCCGGATATTCGTCCG
GGTGACCACGCCCAAGCTGTCATGGACCTGGGGGCGACGATTTGCACGCCCAAATCACCGGCGTGCGGGA
TCTGTCCCGTAATGACGGGTTGTACGGCTAGAGCCGCAGGGGCGCAAGCAGACTTACCTCGCAAAACACC
CAAGAAGCCTAAACCGACTCGTCATGGGATCGCTTATCTAGGCCGCCGTGCCGATGGAGCGTGGCTTTTA
GAACGTCGCCCCGATAAGGGGTTGTTGGGCGGCATGCTTGGCTGGCCAGGAGGTGATTGGGCTGAAACTG
CAACGGAGGCACCCCCCATTGACGCTCCCTGGCGTGACCCGGGGGCGGAAGTGCGCCATACGGCTGCCGC
TTTCCATTTGCGCCTTGCCTTGCGTGTGGCGGACTTACCAGCGTCTGCTACGCCACGCACAGGGCAGTTC
ATCCCACATCATGCGTTCCGCCCTGGACAGCTACCCACTGTGATGCGTAAAGCCTACGACTTGGCAAGTG
CAACCTTTTTAGGGAATTGACTGCAGCCAAGCTTGGCTGTTTTGGCGGATGAGAGAAGATTTTCAGCCTG
ATACAGATTAAATCAGAACGCAGAAGCGGTCTGATAAAACAGAATTTGCCTGGCGGCAGTAGCGCGGTGG
TCCCACCTGACCCCATGCCGAACTCAGAAGTGAAACGCCGTAGCGCCGATGGTAGTGTGGGGTCTCCCCA
TGCGAGAGTAGGGAACTGCCAGGCATCAAATAAAACGAAAGGCTCAGTCGAAAGACTGGGCCTTTCGTTT
TATCTGTTGTTTGTCGGTGAACGCTCTCCTGAGTAGGACAAATCCGCCGGGAGCGGATTTGAACGTTGCG
AAGCAACGGCCCGGAGGGTGGCGGGCAGGACGCCCGCCATAAACTGCCAGGCATCAAATTAAGCAGAAGG
CCATCCTGACGGATGGCCTTTTTGCGTTTCTACAAACTCTTTTGTTTATTTTTCTAAATACATTCAAATA
TGTATCCGCTCATGAGACAATAACCCTGATAAATGCTTCAATAATATTGAAAAAGGAAGAGTATGAGTAT
TCAACATTTCCGTGTCGCCCTTATTCCCTTTTTTGCGGCATTTTGCCTTCCTGTTTTTGCTCACCCAGAA
ACGCTGGTGAAAGTAAAAGATGCTGAAGATCAGTTGGGTGCACGAGTGGGTTACATCGAACTGGATCTCA
ACAGCGGTAAGATCCTTGAGAGTTTTCGCCCCGAAGAACGTTTTCCAATGATGAGCACTTTTAAAGTTCT
GCTATGTGGCGCGGTATTATCCCGTGTTGACGCCGGGCAAGAGCAACTCGGTCGCCGCATACACTATTCT
CAGAATGACTTGGTTGAGTACTCACCAGTCACAGAAAAGCATCTTACGGATGGCATGACAGTAAGAGAAT
TATGCAGTGCTGCCATAACCATGAGTGATAACACTGCGGCCAACTTACTTCTGACAACGATCGGAGGACC
GAAGGAGCTAACCGCTTTTTTGCACAACATGGGGGATCATGTAACTCGCCTTGATCGTTGGGAACCGGAG
CTGAATGAAGCCATACCAAACGACGAGCGTGACACCACGATGCCTGTAGCAATGGCAACAACGTTGCGCA
AACTATTAACTGGCGAACTACTTACTCTAGCTTCCCGGCAACAATTAATAGACTGGATGGAGGCGGATAA
AGTTGCAGGACCACTTCTGCGCTCGGCCCTTCCGGCTGGCTGGTTTATTGCTGATAAATCTGGAGCCGGT
GAGCGTGGGTCTCGCGGTATCATTGCAGCACTGGGGCCAGATGGTAAGCCCTCCCGTATCGTAGTTATCT
ACACGACGGGGAGTCAGGCAACTATGGATGAACGAAATAGACAGATCGCTGAGATAGGTGCCTCACTGAT
TAAGCATTGGTAACTGTCAGACCAAGTTTACTCATATATACTTTAGATTGATTTAAAACTTCATTTTTAA
TTTAAAAGGATCTAGGTGAAGATCCTTTTTGATAATCTCATGACCAAAATCCCTTAACGTGAGTTTTCGT
TCCACTGAGCGTCAGACCCCGTAGAAAAGATCAAAGGATCTTCTTGAGATCCTTTTTTTCTGCGCGTAAT
CTGCTGCTTGCAAACAAAAAAACCACCGCTACCAGCGGTGGTTTGTTTGCCGGATCAAGAGCTACCAACT
CTTTTTCCGAAGGTAACTGGCTTCAGCAGAGCGCAGATACCAAATACTGTCCTTCTAGTGTAGCCGTAGT
TAGGCCACCACTTCAAGAACTCTGTAGCACCGCCTACATACCTCGCTCTGCTAATCCTGTTACCAGTGGC
TGCTGCCAGTGGCGATAAGTCGTGTCTTACCGGGTTGGACTCAAGACGATAGTTACCGGATAAGGCGCAG
CGGTCGGGCTGAACGGGGGGTTCGTGCACACAGCCCAGCTTGGAGCGAACGACCTACACCGAACTGAGAT
ACCTACAGCGTGAGCTATGAGAAAGCGCCACGCTTCCCGAAGGGAGAAAGGCGGACAGGTATCCGGTAAG
CGGCAGGGTCGGAACAGGAGAGCGCACGAGGGAGCTTCCAGGGGGAAACGCCTGGTATCTTTATAGTCCT
GTCGGGTTTCGCCACCTCTGACTTGAGCGTCGATTTTTGTGATGCTCGTCAGGGGGGCGGAGCCTATGGA
AAAACGCCAGCAACGCGGCCTTTTTACGGTTCCTGGCCTTTTGCTGGCCTTTTGCTCACATGTTCTTTCC
TGCGTTATCCCCTGATTCTGTGGATAACCGTATTACCGCCTTTGAGTGAGCTGATACCGCTCGCCGCAGC
CGAACGACCGAGCGCAGCGAGTCAGTGAGCGAGGAAGCGGAAGAGCGCCTGATGCGGTATTTTCTCCTTA
CGCATCTGTGCGGTATTTCACACCGCATATGGTGCACTCTCAGTACAATCTGCTCTGATGCCGCATAGTT
AAGCCAGTATACACTCCGCTATCGCTACGTGACTGGGTCATGGCTGCGCCCCGACACCCGCCAACACCCG
CTGACGCGCCCTGACGGGCTTGTCTGCTCCCGGCATCCGCTTACAGACAAGCTGTGACCGTCTCCGGGAG
CTGCATGTGTCAGAGGTTTTCACCGTCATCACCGAAACGCGCGAGGCAGCTGCGGTAAAGCTCATCAGCG
TGGTCGTGAAGCGATTCACAGATGTCTGCCTGTTCATCCGCGTCCAGCTCGTTGAGTTTCTCCAGAAGCG
TTAATGTCTGGCTTCTGATAAAGCGGGCCATGTTAAGGGCGGTTTTTTCCTGTTTGGTCACTGATGCCTC
CGTGTAAGGGGGATTTCTGTTCATGGGGGTAATGATACCGATGAAACGAGAGAGGATGCTCACGATACGG
GTTACTGATGATGAACATGCCCGGTTACTGGAACGTTGTGAGGGTAAACAACTGGCGGTATGGATGCGGC
GGGACCAGAGAAAAATCACTCAGGGTCAATGCCAGCGCTTCGTTAATACAGATGTAGGTGTTCCACAGGG
TAGCCAGCAGCATCCTGCGATGCAGATCCGGAACATAATGGTGCAGGGCGCTGACTTCCGCGTTTCCAGA
CTTTACGAAACACGGAAACCGAAGACCATTCATGTTGTTGCTCAGGTCGCAGACGTTTTGCAGCAGCAGT
CGCTTCACGTTCGCTCGCGTATCGGTGATTCATTCTGCTAACCAGTAAGGCAACCCCGCCAGCCTAGCCG
GGTCCTCAACGACAGGAGCACGATCATGCGCACCCGTGGCCAGGACCCAACGCTGCCCGAGATGCGCCGC
GTGCGGCTGCTGGAGATGGCGGACGCGATGGATATGTTCTGCCAAGGGTTGGTTTGCGCATTCACAGTTC
TCCGCAAGAATTGATTGGCTCCAATTCTTGGAGTGGTGAATCCGTTAGCGAGGTGCCGCCGGCTTCCATT
CAGGTCGAGGTGGCCCGGCTCCATGCACCGCGACGCAACGCGGGGAGGCAGACAAGGTATAGGGCGGCGC
CTACAATCCATGCCAACCCGTTCCATGTGCTCGCCGAGGCGGCATAAATCGCCGTGACGATCAGCGGTCC
AATGATCGAAGTTAGGCTGGTAAGAGCCGCGAGCGATCCTTGAAGCTGTCCCTGATGGTCGTCATCTACC
TGCCTGGACAGCATGGCCTGCAACGCGGGCATCCCGATGCCGCCGGAAGCGAGAAGAATCATAATGGGGA
AGGCCATCCAGCCTCGCGTCGCGAACGCCAGCAAGACGTAGCCCAGCGCGTCGGCCGCCATGCCGGCGAT
AATGGCCTGCTTCTCGCCGAAACGTTTGGTGGCGGGACCAGTGACGAAGGCTTGAGCGAGGGCGTGCAAG
ATTCCGAATACCGCAAGCGACAGGCCGATCATCGTCGCGCTCCAGCGAAAGCGGTCCTCGCCGAAAATGA
CCCAGAGCGCTGCCGGCACCTGTCCTACGAGTTGCATGATAAAGAAGACAGTCATAAGTGCGGCGACGAT
AGTCATGCCCCGCGCCCACCGGAAGGAGCTGACTGGGTTGAAGGCTCTCAAGGGCATCGGTCGACGCTCT
CCCTTATGCGACTCCTGCATTAGGAAGCAGCCCAGTAGTAGGTTGAGGCCGTTGAGCACCGCCGCCGCAA
GGAATGGTGCATGCAAGGAGATGGCGCCCAACAGTCCCCCGGCCACGGGGCCTGCCACCATACCCACGCC
GAAACAAGCGCTCATGAGCCCGAAGTGGCGAGCCCGATCTTCCCCATCGGTGATGTCGGCGATATAGGCG
CCAGCAACCGCACCTGTGGCGCCGGTGATGCCGGCCACGATGCGTCCGGCGTAGAGGATCCGGGCTTATC
GACTGCACGGTGCACCAATGCTTCTGGCGTCAGGCAGCCATCGGAAGCTGTGGTATGGCTGTGCAGGTCG
TAAATCACTGCATAATTCGTGTCGCTCAAGGCGCACTCCCGTTCTGGATAATGTTTTTTGCGCCGACATC
ATAACGGTTCTGGCAAATATTCTGAAATGAGCTGTTGACAATTAATCATCGGCTCGTATAATGTGTGGAA
TTGTGAGCGGATAACAATTTCACACAGGAAACAGA
